Addgene plasmid #11721: pWT PolI
Depositing lab: Lawrence Loeb. Depositing organization: University of Washington. Publication: Targeted gene evolution in Escherichia coli using a highly error-prone DNA polymerase I. Camps M, Naukkarinen J, Johnson BP, Loeb LA. Proc Natl Acad Sci U S A. 2003 Aug 19. 100(17):9727-32. 10.1073/pnas.1333928100 PubMed 12909725.
Backbone
  Vector backbone: pHSG576
  Backbone manufacturer: see NCBI D88215
  Backbone size w/o insert (bp): 3475
  Vector type: Bacterial Expression
Growth in bacteria
  Bacterial resistance: Chloramphenicol, 25 μg/mL
  Growth temperature: 30°C
  Growth strain: JS200
  Growth instructions: Grow at 30oC in LB in JS200 cells (polA recA718). The cells need to be kept in exponential phase (do not let the culture reach saturation)!
  Copy number: Low Copy
Gene/Insert
  Gene/Insert name: DNA polymerase I (alt names: PolI; PolA)
  Species: E. coli
  Insert size (bp): 2787
  Mutation: wild-type
  Entrez Gene: polA (a.k.a. b3863, ECK3855, JW3835, resA)
  Cloning method: Restriction Enzyme; 5′ cloning site HindIII (not destroyed); 3′ cloning site EcoRI (not destroyed)
  Sequencing primers: 5′ m13 reverse primer; 3′ m13 forward 20 primer
Terms and licenses: Academic/Nonprofit Terms; Industry Terms: Not Available to Industry
Depositor comments: Control for random mutagenesis experiments. See attached mutagenesis protocol provided by depositing scientist. Please note that this plasmid may require a unique bacterial strain, so make sure to confirm that you can also obtain the appropriate growth strain. Please contact us or contact our distributors if you have any questions.
How to cite: pWT PolI was a gift from Lawrence Loeb (Addgene plasmid # 11721 ; http://n2t.net/addgene:11721 ; RRID:Addgene_11721)
