[The description below was written by a language model from this plasmid's Addgene catalogue record and pLannotate feature annotations shown in this document.]
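Description:
pWT PolI is a low-copy bacterial expression plasmid built on the pHSG576 backbone, carrying the wild-type Escherichia coli polA gene that encodes DNA polymerase I. It replicates from the pSC101 origin with its plasmid-encoded Rep101 (RepA) initiator protein, which accounts for the low copy number. Selection is by chloramphenicol resistance, provided by a cat gene with its own promoter. The roughly 2.8 kb polA coding sequence was cloned between HindIII and EcoRI sites in the polylinker. In the circular map it lies just downstream of the vector's CAP binding site, lac promoter and lac operator, so transcription is expected to come from the lac promoter. A remnant of lacZα follows the insert, reflecting interruption of the backbone's original blue/white screening cassette. Only a short lacI fragment is annotated, so the plasmid does not supply a functional lac repressor.

The encoded enzyme has polymerase, 3'-5' exonuclease and 5'-3' exonuclease activities and is recorded as unmutated. The depositor describes the plasmid as the control for random mutagenesis experiments, and the associated publication concerns targeted gene evolution in E. coli using a highly error-prone DNA polymerase I. In that context, this wild-type version provides a baseline against which the mutation frequency of an error-prone variant can be compared. A pSC101-type replicon does not depend on Pol I for its replication, which suits it for carrying polA in a polymerase-deficient host. The record specifies propagation in JS200, a polA recA718 strain, and cautions that this particular host may be required.
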