Features (pLannotate 1.2.2; 10 found; start..end, strand, type, name):
     24..2807    +  CDS            polA (sequence withheld): DPO1_ECOLI - Also known as resA. Experimental evidence at protein level: Swiss-Prot protein existence level 1. In addition to polymerase activity, this DNA polymerase exhibits 3'-5' and 5'-3' exonuclease activity. It is able to utilize nicked circular duplex DNA as a template and can unwind the parental DNA strand from its template. From Escherichia coli (strain K12).
   2813..2970    +  CDS            lacZα (fragment): LacZα fragment of β-galactosidase; lacZ fragment
   3279..3935    -  CDS            cat: CAT_ECOLX - Experimental evidence at protein level: Swiss-Prot protein existence level 1. This enzyme is an effector of chloramphenicol resistance in bacteria. From Escherichia coli. This protein is used as a marker in many commonly used cloning vectors, such as pACYC184.
   3936..4038    -  promoter       cat promoter: promoter of the E. coli cat gene encoding chloramphenicol acetyltransferase
   4383..4605    +  rep_origin     pSC101 ori: low-copy replication origin that requires the Rep101 protein
   4653..5603    +  CDS            Rep101: RepA protein needed for replication with the pSC101 origin; rep101
   6024..6116    +  CDS            lacI (fragment): lac repressor; lacI; The lac repressor binds to the lac operator to inhibit transcription in E. coli. This inhibition can be relieved by adding lactose or isopropyl-β-D-thiogalactopyranoside (IPTG).
   6129..6150    +  protein_bind   CAP binding site: CAP binding activates transcription in the presence of cAMP. E. coli catabolite activator protein
   6165..6195    +  promoter       lac promoter: promoter for the E. coli lac operon
   6203..6219    +  protein_bind   lac operator: The lac repressor binds to the lac operator to inhibit transcription in E. coli. This inhibition can be relieved by adding lactose or isopropyl-β-D-thiogalactopyranoside (IPTG). lac repressor encoded by lacI
>Addgene plasmid #11721 | pWT PolI | depositor full sequence | sequence record 7052 | Author sequence
ATGACCATGATTACGCCAAGCTT
[2784 nt withheld, positions 24-2807]
TAAGAATTCACTGGCCGTCGTTTTACAACGTCGTGACTGGGAAAACCCTGGCGTTACCCAACTTAATCGC
CTTGCAGCACATCCCCCTTTCGCCAGCTGGCGTAATAGCGAAGAGGCCCGCACCGATCGCCCTTCCCAAC
AGTTGCGCAGCCTGAATGGCGAATGGCGCTAACCGTTTTTATCAGGCTCTGGGAGGCAGAATAAATGATC
ATATCGTCAATTATTACCTCCACGGGGAGAGCCTGAGCAAACTGGCCTCAGGCATTTGAGAAGCACACGG
TCACACTGCTTCCGGTAGTCAATAAACCGGTAAACCAGCAATAGACATAAGCGGCTATTTAACGACCCTG
CCCTGAACCGACGACCGGGTCGAATTTGCTTTCGAATTTCTGCCATTCATCCGCTTATTATCACTTATTC
AGGCGTAGCACCAGGCGTTTAAGGGCACCAATAACTGCCTTAAAAAAATTACGCCCCGCCCTGCCACTCA
TCGCAGTACTGTTGTAATTCATTAAGCATTCTGCCGACATGGAAGCCATCACAGACGGCATGATGAACCT
GAATCGCCAGCGGCATCAGCACCTTGTCGCCTTGCGTATAATATTTGCCCATGGTGAAAACGGGGGCGAA
GAAGTTGTCCATATTGGCCACGTTTAAATCAAAACTGGTGAAACTCACCCAGGGATTGGCTGAGACGAAA
AACATATTCTCAATAAACCCTTTAGGGAAATAGGCCAGGTTTTCACCGTAACACGCCACATCTTGCGAAT
ATATGTGTAGAAACTGCCGGAAATCGTCGTGGTATTCACTCCAGAGCGATGAAAACGTTTCAGTTTGCTC
ATGGAAAACGGTGTAACAAGGGTGAACACTATCCCATATCACCAGCTCACCGTCTTTCATTGCCATACGA
AATTCCGGATGAGCATTCATCAGGCGGGCAAGAATGTGAATAAAGGCCGGATAAAACTTGTGCTTATTTT
TCTTTACGGTCTTTAAAAAGGCCGTAATATCCAGCTGAACGGTCTGGTTATAGGTACATTGAGCAACTGA
CTGAAATGCCTCAAAATGTTCTTTACGATGCCATTGGGATATATCAACGGTGGTATATCCAGTGATTTTT
TTCTCCATTTTAGCTTCCTTAGCTCCTGAAAATCTCGATAACTCAAAAAATACGCCCGGTAGTGATCTTA
TTTCATTATGGTGAAAGTTGGAACCTCTTACGTGCCGATCAACGTCTCATTTTCGCCAAAAGTTGGCCCA
GGGCTTCCCGGTATCAACAGGGACACCAGGATTTATTTATTCTGCGAAGTGATCTTCCGTCACAGGTATT
TATTCGGCGCCTGTAGTGCCATTTACCCCCATTCACTGCCAGAGCCGTGAGCGCAGCGAACTGAATGTCA
CGAAAAAGACAGCGACTCAGGTGCCTGATGGTCGGAGACAAAAGGAATATTCAGCGATTTGCCCGAGCTT
GCGAGGGTGCTACTTAAGCCTTTAGGGTTTTAAGGTCTGTTTTGTAGAGGAGCAAACAGCGTTTGCGACA
TCCTTTTGTAATACTGCGGAACTGACTAAAGTAGTGAGTTATACACAGGGCTGGGATCTATTCTTTTTAT
CTTTTTTTATTCTTTCTTTATTCTATAAATTATAACCACTTGAATATAAACAAAAAAAACACACAAAGGT
CTAGCGGAATTTACAGAGGGTCTAGCAGAATTTACAAGTTTTCCAGCAAAGGTCTAGCAGAATTTACAGA
TACCCACAACTCAAAGGAAAAGGACTAGTAATTATCATTGACTAGCCCATCTCAATTGGTATAGTGATTA
AAATCACCTAGACCAATTGAGATGTATGTCTGAATTAGTTGTTTTCAAAGCAAATGAACTAGCGATTAGT
CGCTATGACTTAACGGAGCATGAAACCAAGCTAATTTTATGCTGTGTGGCACTACTCAACCCCACGATTG
AAAACCCTACAAGGAAAGAACGGACGGTATCGTTCACTTATAACCAATACGCTCAGATGATGAACATCAG
TAGGGAAAATGCTTATGGTGTATTAGCTAAAGCAACCAGAGAGCTGATGACGAGAACTGTGGAAATCAGG
AATCCTTTGGTTAAAGGCTTTGAGATTTTCCAGTGGACAAACTATGCCAAGTTCTCAAGCGAAAAATTAG
AATTAGTTTTTAGTGAAGAGATATTGCCTTATCTTTTCCAGTTAAAAAAATTCATAAAATATAATCTGGA
ACATGTTAAGTCTTTTGAAAACAAATACTCTATGAGGATTTATGAGTGGTTATTAAAAGAACTAACACAA
AAGAAAACTCACAAGGCAAATATAGAGATTAGCCTTGATGAATTTAAGTTCATGTTAATGCTTGAAAATA
ACTACCATGAGTTTAAAAGGCTTAACCAATGGGTTTTGAAACCAATAAGTAAAGATTTAAACACTTACAG
CAATATGAAATTGGTGGTTGATAAGCGAGGCCGCCCGACTGATACGTTGATTTTCCAAGTTGAACTAGAT
AGACAAATGGATCTCGTAACCGAACTTGAGAACAACCAGATAAAAATGAATGGTGACAAAATACCAACAA
CCATTACATCAGATTCCTACCTACATAACGGACTAAGAAAAACACTACACGATGCTTTAACTGCAAAAAT
TCAGCTCACCAGTTTTGAGGCAAAATTTTTGAGTGACATGCAAAGTAAGTATGATCTCAATGGTTCGTTC
TCATGGCTCACGCAAAAACAACGAACCACACTAGAGAACATACTGGCTAAATACGGAAGGATCTGAGGTT
CTTATGGCTCTTGTATCTATCAGTGAAGCATCAAGACTAACAAACAAAAGTAGAACAACTGTTCACCGTT
ACATATCAAAGGGAAAACTGTCCATATGCACAGATGAAAACGGTGTAAAAAAGATAGATACATCAGAGCT
TTTACGAGTTTTTGGTGCATTCAAAGCTGTTCACCATGAACAGATCGACAATGTAACAGATGAACAGCAT
GTAACACCTAATAGAACAGGTGAAACCAGTAAAACAAAGCAACTAGAACATGAAATTGAACACCTGAGAC
AACTTGTTACAGCTCAACAGTCACACATAGACAGCCTGAAACAGGCGATGCTGCTTATCGAATCAAAGCT
GCCGACAACACGGGAGCCAGTGACGCCTCCCGTGGGGAAAAAATCATGGCAATTCTGGAAGAAATAGCGC
CCAATACGCAAACCGCCTCTCCCCGCGCGTTGGCCGATTCATTAATGCAGCTGGCACGACAGGTTTCCCG
ACTGGAAAGCGGGCAGTGAGCGCAACGCAATTAATGTGAGTTAGCTCACTCATTAGGCACCCCAGGCTTT
ACACTTTATGCTTCCGGCTCGTATGTTGTGTGGAATTGTGAGCGGATAACAATTTCACACAGGAAACAGC
T
