>Addgene plasmid #11721 | pWT PolI | addgene partial sequence | sequence record 18418 | 11721 with M13R
[878 nt withheld, positions 1-878]
GCAAAAACCAGCCGCGAAGCCACAGGAAAACCAGTGTTGCAGACGAAGCACCAGAAGTGACGGC
